>Addgene plasmid #161117 | pDONR221-SLC11A1_STOP | addgene full sequence | sequence record 360006 | Addgene NGS Result
CAAATAATGATTTTATTTTGACTGATAGTGACCTGTTCGTTGCAACACATTGATGAGCAATGCTTTTTTA
TAATGCCAACTTTGTACAAAAAAGCAGGCTCCACCATGACCGGCGACAAGGGACCACAGAGGCTGTCTGG
CAGCTCCTATGGCAGCATCTCTAGCCCAACATCTCCCACCAGCCCAGGACCACAGCAGGCACCACCTAGG
GAGACATACCTGTCCGAGAAGATCCCTATCCCAGATACAAAGCCTGGCACCTTCTCTCTGCGCAAGCTGT
GGGCCTTTACCGGCCCTGGCTTCCTGATGAGCATCGCCTTTCTGGACCCAGGCAACATCGAGTCCGATCT
GCAGGCAGGAGCAGTGGCAGGCTTCAAGCTGCTGTGGGTGCTGCTGTGGGCAACAGTGCTGGGACTGCTG
TGCCAGCGGCTGGCAGCCAGACTGGGAGTGGTGACCGGCAAGGACCTGGGAGAGGTGTGCCACCTGTACT
ATCCTAAGGTGCCACGCACAGTGCTGTGGCTGACCATCGAGCTGGCCATCGTGGGCAGCGATATGCAGGA
AGTGATCGGCACCGCCATCGCCTTTAACCTGCTGTCCGCCGGAAGGATCCCACTGTGGGGAGGCGTGCTG
ATCACAATCGTGGACACCTTCTTTTTCCTGTTCCTGGATAATTACGGCCTGAGAAAGCTGGAGGCCTTTT
TCGGCCTGCTGATCACAATCATGGCCCTGACCTTTGGCTACGAGTATGTGGTGGCAAGGCCTGAGCAGGG
CGCCCTGCTGAGAGGACTGTTCCTGCCCAGCTGCCCTGGCTGTGGACACCCAGAGCTGCTGCAGGCAGTG
GGAATCGTGGGCGCCATCATCATGCCTCACAACATCTATCTGCACAGCGCCCTGGTGAAGTCCAGGGAGA
TCGACAGGGCAAGGAGAGCAGATATCAGGGAGGCCAATATGTACTTTCTGATCGAGGCCACAATCGCCCT
GAGCGTGTCCTTTATCATCAACCTGTTCGTGATGGCCGTGTTTGGCCAGGCCTTCTATCAGAAGACCAAT
CAGGCCGCCTTTAACATCTGCGCCAATTCCTCTCTGCACGACTACGCCAAGATCTTCCCAATGAACAATG
CCACCGTGGCCGTGGATATCTATCAGGGCGGCGTGATCCTGGGATGTCTGTTCGGACCAGCCGCCCTGTA
CATCTGGGCAATCGGACTGCTGGCAGCAGGACAGAGCTCCACCATGACAGGCACCTACGCCGGCCAGTTT
GTGATGGAGGGCTTCCTGAGGCTGAGGTGGTCCCGGTTTGCCAGAGTGCTGCTGACACGGTCTTGCGCAA
TCCTGCCAACCGTGCTGGTGGCCGTGTTCAGGGACCTGCGCGATCTGTCTGGCCTGAACGACCTGCTGAA
TGTGCTGCAGAGCCTGCTGCTGCCATTTGCCGTGCTGCCCATCCTGACATTCACCTCCATGCCTACACTG
ATGCAGGAGTTCGCCAACGGCCTGCTGAATAAGGTGGTGACCTCTAGCATCATGGTGCTGGTGTGCGCCA
TCAATCTGTACTTTGTGGTGTCCTATCTGCCATCTCTGCCACACCCTGCATATTTCGGACTGGCCGCCCT
GCTGGCAGCAGCATACCTGGGACTGTCTACATATCTGGTGTGGACCTGCTGTCTGGCACACGGAGCCACA
TTTCTGGCCCACTCCTCTCACCACCACTTCCTGTACGGCCTGCTGGAGGAGGATCAGAAGGGCGAGACCT
CCGGCTAAGACCCAGCTTTCTTGTACAAAGTTGGCATTATAAGAAAGCATTGCTTATCAATTTGTTGCAA
CGAACAGGTCACTATCAGTCAAAATAAAATCATTATTTGCCATCCAGCTGATATCCCCTATAGTGAGTCG
TATTACATGGTCATAGCTGTTTCCTGGCAGCTCTGGCCCGTGTCTCAAAATCTCTGATGTTACATTGCAC
AAGATAAAAATATATCATCATGAACAATAAAACTGTCTGCTTACATAAACAGTAATACAAGGGGTGTTAT
GAGCCATATTCAACGGGAAACGTCGAGGCCGCGATTAAATTCCAACATGGATGCTGATTTATATGGGTAT
AAATGGGCTCGCGATAATGTCGGGCAATCAGGTGCGACAATCTATCGCTTGTATGGGAAGCCCGATGCGC
CAGAGTTGTTTCTGAAACATGGCAAAGGTAGCGTTGCCAATGATGTTACAGATGAGATGGTCAGACTAAA
CTGGCTGACGGAATTTATGCCTCTTCCGACCATCAAGCATTTTATCCGTACTCCTGATGATGCATGGTTA
CTCACCACTGCGATCCCCGGAAAAACAGCATTCCAGGTATTAGAAGAATATCCTGATTCAGGTGAAAATA
TTGTTGATGCGCTGGCAGTGTTCCTGCGCCGGTTGCATTCGATTCCTGTTTGTAATTGTCCTTTTAACAG
CGATCGCGTATTTCGTCTCGCTCAGGCGCAATCACGAATGAATAACGGTTTGGTTGATGCGAGTGATTTT
GATGACGAGCGTAATGGCTGGCCTGTTGAACAAGTCTGGAAAGAAATGCATAAACTTTTGCCATTCTCAC
CGGATTCAGTCGTCACTCATGGTGATTTCTCACTTGATAACCTTATTTTTGACGAGGGGAAATTAATAGG
TTGTATTGATGTTGGACGAGTCGGAATCGCAGACCGATACCAGGATCTTGCCATCCTATGGAACTGCCTC
GGTGAGTTTTCTCCTTCATTACAGAAACGGCTTTTTCAAAAATATGGTATTGATAATCCTGATATGAATA
AATTGCAGTTTCATTTGATGCTCGATGAGTTTTTCTAATCAGAATTGGTTAATTGGTTGTAACACTGGCA
GAGCATTACGCTGACTTGACGGGACGGCGCAAGCTCATGACCAAAATCCCTTAACGTGAGTTACGCGTCG
TTCCACTGAGCGTCAGACCCCGTAGAAAAGATCAAAGGATCTTCTTGAGATCCTTTTTTTCTGCGCGTAA
TCTGCTGCTTGCAAACAAAAAAACCACCGCTACCAGCGGTGGTTTGTTTGCCGGATCAAGAGCTACCAAC
TCTTTTTCCGAAGGTAACTGGCTTCAGCAGAGCGCAGATACCAAATACTGTTCTTCTAGTGTAGCCGTAG
TTAGGCCACCACTTCAAGAACTCTGTAGCACCGCCTACATACCTCGCTCTGCTAATCCTGTTACCAGTGG
CTGCTGCCAGTGGCGATAAGTCGTGTCTTACCGGGTTGGACTCAAGACGATAGTTACCGGATAAGGCGCA
GCGGTCGGGCTGAACGGGGGGTTCGTGCACACAGCCCAGCTTGGAGCGAACGACCTACACCGAACTGAGA
TACCTACAGCGTGAGCTATGAGAAAGCGCCACGCTTCCCGAAGGGAGAAAGGCGGACAGGTATCCGGTAA
GCGGCAGGGTCGGAACAGGAGAGCGCACGAGGGAGCTTCCAGGGGGAAACGCCTGGTATCTTTATAGTCC
TGTCGGGTTTCGCCACCTCTGACTTGAGCGTCGATTTTTGTGATGCTCGTCAGGGGGGCGGAGCCTATGG
AAAAACGCCAGCAACGCGGCCTTTTTACGGTTCCTGGCCTTTTGCTGGCCTTTTGCTCACATGTTCTTTC
CTGCGTTATCCCCTGATTCTGTGGATAACCGTATTACCGCCTTTGAGTGAGCTGATACCGCTCGCCGCAG
CCGAACGACCGAGCGCAGCGAGTCAGTGAGCGAGGAAGCGGAAGAGCGCCCAATACGCAAACCGCCTCTC
CCCGCGCGTTGGCCGATTCATTAATGCAGCTGGCACGACAGGTTTCCCGACTGGAAAGCGGGCAGTGAGC
GCAACGCAATTAATACGCGTACCGCTAGCCAGGAAGAGTTTGTAGAAACGCAAAAAGGCCATCCGTCAGG
ATGGCCTTCTGCTTAGTTTGATGCCTGGCAGTTTATGGCGGGCGTCCTGCCCGCCACCCTCCGGGCCGTT
GCTTCACAACGTTCAAATCCGCTCCCGGCGGATTTGTCCTACTCAGGAGAGCGTTCACCGACAAACAACA
GATAAAACGAAAGGCCCAGTCTTCCGACTGAGCCTTTCGTTTTATTTGATGCCTGGCAGTTCCCTACTCT
CGCGTTAACGCTAGCATGGATGTTTTCCCAGTCACGACGTTGTAAAACGACGGCCAGTCTTAAGCTCGGG
CCC
Features (pLannotate 1.2.2; 10 found; start..end, strand, type, name):
      1..100     +  protein_bind   attL1: mutant version of attL; recombination site for the Gateway® LR reaction LR Clonase™
    106..1755    +  CDS            SLC11A1: NRAM1_HUMAN - Also known as LSH, NRAMP, NRAMP1. Experimental evidence at transcript level: Swiss-Prot protein existence level 2. Divalent transition metal (iron and manganese) transporter involved in iron metabolism and host resistance to certain pathogens. Macrophage-specific membrane transport function. Controls natural resistance to infection with intracellular parasites. Pathogen resistance involves sequestration of Fe(2+) and Mn(2+), cofactors of both prokaryotic and eukaryotic catalases and superoxide dismutases, not only to protect the macrophage against its own generation of reactive o
   1760..1859    -  protein_bind   attL2: mutant version of attL; recombination site for the Gateway® LR reaction LR Clonase™
   1877..1895    -  promoter       T7 promoter: promoter for bacteriophage T7 RNA polymerase
   2029..2838    +  CDS            KanR: aminoglycoside phosphotransferase; aph(3')-Ia; confers resistance to kanamycin in bacteria or G418 (Geneticin®) in eukaryotes
   2985..3573    +  rep_origin     ori: high-copy-number ColE1/pMB1/pBR322/pUC origin of replication
   3756..3848    +  CDS            lacI (fragment): lac repressor; lacI; The lac repressor binds to the lac operator to inhibit transcription in E. coli. This inhibition can be relieved by adding lactose or isopropyl-β-D-thiogalactopyranoside (IPTG).
   3903..3930    -  terminator     rrnB T2 terminator: transcription terminator T2 from the E. coli rrnB gene
   4062..4105    +  terminator     rrnB T1 terminator: Escherichia coli rrnB; transcription terminator T1 from the E. coli rrnB gene
   4152..4188    -  CDS            lacZα (fragment): LacZα fragment of β-galactosidase; lacZ fragment
