[The description below was written by a language model from this plasmid's Addgene catalogue record and pLannotate feature annotations shown in this document.]
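Description:
pDONR221-SLC11A1_STOP is a Gateway entry clone built on the pDONR221 backbone, carrying a codon-optimized open reading frame for human SLC11A1 (also known as NRAMP1, NRAMP or LSH). It is propagated in E. coli as a high-copy plasmid through a ColE1/pUC-type origin of replication and is selected with kanamycin via an aminoglycoside phosphotransferase (KanR) gene. The full sequenced record is about 4.2 kb, consistent with the stated backbone and an insert of roughly 1.65 kb.

The ORF sits between attL1 and attL2 sites, the recombination sequences recognized by LR Clonase, so the coding sequence can be moved directionally into any attR-containing destination vector. Although the catalogue lists the vector type as mammalian expression, the feature table shows no eukaryotic promoter or polyadenylation signal around the insert. Expression therefore depends on the destination vector chosen. A T7 promoter lies just outside attL2, pointing back toward the insert in antisense orientation. The rrnB T1 and T2 terminators upstream of attL1 are the usual pDONR elements that shield the cloned region from read-through transcription, and the short lacI and lacZα fragments annotated nearby are backbone remnants.

SLC11A1 encodes a macrophage divalent metal (iron and manganese) transporter involved in iron metabolism and resistance to intracellular pathogens. This version retains a stop codon at the end of the ORF, so it suits untagged or N-terminally tagged expression rather than C-terminal fusions. A companion clone without the stop codon exists for C-terminal fusions. The plasmid belongs to a consortium-generated collection of solute carrier entry clones intended for subcloning into custom expression vectors.
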