Addgene plasmid #161117: pDONR221-SLC11A1_STOP
Purpose: Gateway entry clone with codon-optimized ORF sequence for subcloning into custom expression vectors. Contains a STOP codon at the end of the codon-optimized ORF sequence.
Depositing lab: RESOLUTE Consortium & Giulio Superti-Furga. Depositing organization: CeMM Research Center for Molecular Medicine. Publication: The RESOLUTE consortium: unlocking SLC transporters for drug discovery. Superti-Furga G, Lackner D, Wiedmer T, Ingles-Prieto A, Barbosa B, Girardi E, Goldmann U, Gurtl B, Klavins K, Klimek C, Lindinger S, Lineiro-Retes E, Muller AC, Onstein S, Redinger G, Reil D, Sedlyarov V, Wolf G, Crawford M, Everley R, ... Steppan CM. Nat Rev Drug Discov. 2020 Jul;19(7):429-430. doi: 10.1038/d41573-020-00056-6. PubMed 32265506.
Backbone
  Vector backbone: pDONR221
  Backbone manufacturer: ThermoFisher Scientific
  Backbone size w/o insert (bp): 2550
  Vector type: Mammalian Expression
Growth in bacteria
  Bacterial resistance: Kanamycin, 50 μg/mL
  Growth temperature: 37°C
  Growth strain: NEB Stable
  Copy number: High Copy
Gene/Insert
  Gene/Insert name: SLC11A1 (alt name: LSH, NRAMP, NRAMP1)
  Species: H. sapiens (human)
  Insert size (bp): 1653
  Entrez Gene: SLC11A1 (a.k.a. LSH, NRAMP, NRAMP1)
  Cloning method: Gateway Cloning
  Sequencing primers: 5′ M13-fwd; 3′ M13-rev
Terms and licenses: Academic/Nonprofit Terms; Industry Terms
Depositor comments: This plasmid contains a STOP codon at the end of the codon-optimized ORF. For the version of this plasmid that does not contain a STOP codon, please see Addgene plasmid 131951 For more information on the full Resolute plasmid collection, please see www.addgene.org/depositor-collections/re-solute/. Please provide your feedback on this plasmid to the RESOLUTE consortium by filling out their RESOLUTE repository feedback form: https://forms.office.com/Pages/ResponsePage.aspx?id=0e05yklzmkS7rjFGQL4N7z4feCLQvEJAmVcOCM_u885UN1JJRko0Ukg4TVQwNTZLOUxPQVJWT1NHUCQlQCN0PWcu
How to cite: pDONR221-SLC11A1_STOP was a gift from RESOLUTE Consortium & Giulio Superti-Furga (Addgene plasmid # 161117 ; http://n2t.net/addgene:161117 ; RRID:Addgene_161117)
