>Addgene plasmid #161117 | pDONR221-SLC11A1_STOP | depositor partial sequence | sequence record 312169 | Codon-optimized ORF of SLC11A1
ATGACCGGCGACAAGGGACCACAGAGGCTGTCTGGCAGCTCCTATGGCAGCATCTCTAGCCCAACATCTC
CCACCAGCCCAGGACCACAGCAGGCACCACCTAGGGAGACATACCTGTCCGAGAAGATCCCTATCCCAGA
TACAAAGCCTGGCACCTTCTCTCTGCGCAAGCTGTGGGCCTTTACCGGCCCTGGCTTCCTGATGAGCATC
GCCTTTCTGGACCCAGGCAACATCGAGTCCGATCTGCAGGCAGGAGCAGTGGCAGGCTTCAAGCTGCTGT
GGGTGCTGCTGTGGGCAACAGTGCTGGGACTGCTGTGCCAGCGGCTGGCAGCCAGACTGGGAGTGGTGAC
CGGCAAGGACCTGGGAGAGGTGTGCCACCTGTACTATCCTAAGGTGCCACGCACAGTGCTGTGGCTGACC
ATCGAGCTGGCCATCGTGGGCAGCGATATGCAGGAAGTGATCGGCACCGCCATCGCCTTTAACCTGCTGT
CCGCCGGAAGGATCCCACTGTGGGGAGGCGTGCTGATCACAATCGTGGACACCTTCTTTTTCCTGTTCCT
GGATAATTACGGCCTGAGAAAGCTGGAGGCCTTTTTCGGCCTGCTGATCACAATCATGGCCCTGACCTTT
GGCTACGAGTATGTGGTGGCAAGGCCTGAGCAGGGCGCCCTGCTGAGAGGACTGTTCCTGCCCAGCTGCC
CTGGCTGTGGACACCCAGAGCTGCTGCAGGCAGTGGGAATCGTGGGCGCCATCATCATGCCTCACAACAT
CTATCTGCACAGCGCCCTGGTGAAGTCCAGGGAGATCGACAGGGCAAGGAGAGCAGATATCAGGGAGGCC
AATATGTACTTTCTGATCGAGGCCACAATCGCCCTGAGCGTGTCCTTTATCATCAACCTGTTCGTGATGG
CCGTGTTTGGCCAGGCCTTCTATCAGAAGACCAATCAGGCCGCCTTTAACATCTGCGCCAATTCCTCTCT
GCACGACTACGCCAAGATCTTCCCAATGAACAATGCCACCGTGGCCGTGGATATCTATCAGGGCGGCGTG
ATCCTGGGATGTCTGTTCGGACCAGCCGCCCTGTACATCTGGGCAATCGGACTGCTGGCAGCAGGACAGA
GCTCCACCATGACAGGCACCTACGCCGGCCAGTTTGTGATGGAGGGCTTCCTGAGGCTGAGGTGGTCCCG
GTTTGCCAGAGTGCTGCTGACACGGTCTTGCGCAATCCTGCCAACCGTGCTGGTGGCCGTGTTCAGGGAC
CTGCGCGATCTGTCTGGCCTGAACGACCTGCTGAATGTGCTGCAGAGCCTGCTGCTGCCATTTGCCGTGC
TGCCCATCCTGACATTCACCTCCATGCCTACACTGATGCAGGAGTTCGCCAACGGCCTGCTGAATAAGGT
GGTGACCTCTAGCATCATGGTGCTGGTGTGCGCCATCAATCTGTACTTTGTGGTGTCCTATCTGCCATCT
CTGCCACACCCTGCATATTTCGGACTGGCCGCCCTGCTGGCAGCAGCATACCTGGGACTGTCTACATATC
TGGTGTGGACCTGCTGTCTGGCACACGGAGCCACATTTCTGGCCCACTCCTCTCACCACCACTTCCTGTA
CGGCCTGCTGGAGGAGGATCAGAAGGGCGAGACCTCCGGCTAA
